Addgene plasmid #142133: TFORF2726
Purpose: Lentiviral vector for overexpressing transcription factor ORFs with unique 24-bp barcodes. Barcodes facilitate identification of transcription factors in pooled screens.
Depositing lab: Feng Zhang. Depositing organization: Broad Institute. Publication: A transcription factor atlas of directed differentiation. Joung J, Ma S, Tay T, Geiger-Schuller KR, Kirchgatterer PC, Verdine VK, Guo B, Arias-Garcia MA, Allen WE, Singh A, Kuksenko O, Abudayyeh OO, Gootenberg JS, Fu Z, Macrae RK, Buenrostro JD, Regev A, Zhang F. Cell. 2023 Jan 5;186(1):209-229.e26. doi: 10.1016/j.cell.2022.11.026. PubMed 36608654.
Backbone
  Vector backbone: pLX_TRC317
  Backbone manufacturer: Broad Institute Genetic Perturbation Platform
  Backbone size w/o insert (bp): 8264
  Vector type: Mammalian Expression, Lentiviral
  Selectable markers: Puromycin
Growth in bacteria
  Bacterial resistance: Ampicillin, 100 μg/mL
  Growth temperature: 37°C
  Growth strain: NEB Stable
  Copy number: High Copy
Gene/Insert
  Gene/Insert name: ZFP1
  Species: H. sapiens (human)
  Insert size (bp): 332
  Entrez Gene: ZFP1 (a.k.a. ZNF475)
  Promoter: EF1a
  Cloning method: Unknown
  Sequencing primers: 5′ GGGTGGAGACTGAAGTTAGGCCAG; 3′ CACATAGCGTAAAAGGAGCAACATAG
Terms and licenses: Academic/Nonprofit Terms; Industry Terms: Not Available to Industry
Depositor comments: NM_001318476,NM_001318475,ENST00000464850,ENST00000567481 . The transcription factor ORF portion of this plasmid was synthesized by Genewiz. Please test multiple small colonies in case of plasmid recombination. To make this collection available in a timely manner, a portion of this collection was not fully sequenced by Addgene. If an Addgene verified full plasmid sequence is not available, please contact us prior to placing an order to request the full sequence.
How to cite: TFORF2726 was a gift from Feng Zhang (Addgene plasmid # 142133 ; http://n2t.net/addgene:142133 ; RRID:Addgene_142133)
