[The description below was written by a language model from this plasmid's Addgene catalogue record and pLannotate feature annotations shown in this document.]
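Description:
TFORF2726 is a lentiviral mammalian expression plasmid built on the pLX_TRC317 backbone and belongs to a barcoded library of transcription factor open reading frames. It carries a short, 332 bp synthesized human ZFP1 (ZNF475) ORF, which the depositor comments link to particular transcript isoforms rather than a full-length zinc finger protein. In the annotated sequence this insert sits immediately downstream of the EF-1α promoter. It is detected as two adjacent fragments, one matching a KRAB-box protein (KRBOX4, probably reflecting a conserved KRAB-type domain) and one matching ZFP1 itself. A WPRE follows to enhance transcript stability and expression. The record states that each library member carries a unique 24-bp barcode, but the feature table does not annotate it, so its position cannot be given. The small U6 promoter fragment called just after the ORF is likely residual or linker sequence, not a functional Pol III cassette.

The viral framework is third-generation in style. An RSV promoter drives a truncated HIV-1 5' LTR, followed by the Ψ packaging signal with a partial gag, the RRE for Rev-dependent export, a cPPT/CTS, and a self-inactivating ΔU3 3' LTR with an SV40 polyadenylation signal beyond it. An SV40 early promoter drives puromycin N-acetyltransferase upstream of the EF-1α cassette, which allows selection of transduced cells. In bacteria the plasmid is maintained by a high-copy pUC-type origin and ampicillin resistance, and an f1 origin is also present. The depositor warns of possible recombination.

The intended use is constitutive overexpression of this ZFP1 isoform in mammalian cells, alone or in pooled screens. In pooled formats the integrated barcode identifies which transcription factor each cell received, for example in directed differentiation studies.
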