Features (pLannotate 1.2.2; 32 found; start..end, strand, type, name):
      5..231     +  promoter       RSV promoter: Rous sarcoma virus enhancer/promoter
    232..412     +  LTR            5' LTR (truncated): truncated 5' long terminal repeat (LTR) from HIV-1
    459..584     +  misc_feature   HIV-1 Ψ: packaging signal of human immunodeficiency virus type 1
    568..931     +  CDS            HIV-1 gag (fragment): gag protein from human immunodeficiency virus 1; gag
   1077..1310    +  misc_feature   RRE: The Rev response element (RRE) of HIV-1 allows for Rev-dependent mRNA export from the nucleus to the cytoplasm.
   1687..1713    +  CDS            Rev (fragment): human immunodeficiency virus 1 (HIV-1) Rev protein; rev; enhances nuclear export of unspliced and incompletely spliced viral mRNAs
   1720..1743    +  promoter       SV40 promoter (fragment): SV40 early promoter
   1744..1815    +  promoter       SV40 promoter (fragment): SV40 enhancer and early promoter
   1839..1974    +  rep_origin     SV40 ori: SV40 origin of replication
   2020..2616    +  CDS            PuroR (fragment): puromycin N-acetyltransferase; pac from Streptomyces; confers resistance to puromycin
   2665..2782    +  misc_feature   cPPT/CTS: central polypurine tract and central termination sequence of HIV-1
   2847..2913    +  CDS            small t antigen (fragment): SV40 (simian virus 40) small t antigen
   2920..4098    +  promoter       EF-1α promoter: strong constitutive promoter for human elongation factor EF-1α
   4115..4258    +  CDS            KRBOX4 (fragment): KRBX4_HUMAN - Also known as ZNF673. Experimental evidence at protein level: Swiss-Prot protein existence level 1. From Homo sapiens (Human).
   4273..4350    +  CDS            ZFP1 (fragment): ZFP1_HUMAN - Also known as ZNF475. Experimental evidence at protein level: Swiss-Prot protein existence level 1. May be involved in transcriptional regulation. From Homo sapiens (Human).
   4358..4411    +  promoter       U6 promoter (fragment): RNA polymerase III promoter for human U6 snRNA
   4453..5041    +  misc_feature   WPRE: woodchuck hepatitis virus posttranscriptional regulatory element
   5092..5111    +  misc_feature   cPPT/CTS (fragment): central polypurine tract and central termination sequence of HIV-1
   5113..5346    +  LTR            3' LTR (ΔU3): self-inactivating 3' long terminal repeat (LTR) from HIV-1
   5424..5545    +  polyA_signal   SV40 poly(A) signal: SV40 polyadenylation signal
   5585..5720    +  rep_origin     SV40 ori: SV40 origin of replication
   5741..5759    -  promoter       T7 promoter: promoter for bacteriophage T7 RNA polymerase
   5767..5922    +  CDS            lacZα (fragment): LacZα fragment of β-galactosidase; lacZ fragment
   5927..6355    +  rep_origin     f1 ori (sequence partly withheld): f1 bacteriophage origin of replication; arrow indicates direction of (+) strand synthesis
   6408..6512    +  promoter       AmpR promoter: bla
   6513..7373    +  CDS            AmpR: β-lactamase; bla; confers resistance to ampicillin, carbenicillin, and related antibiotics
   7544..8132    +  rep_origin     ori: high-copy-number ColE1/pMB1/pBR322/pUC origin of replication
   8315..8407    +  CDS            lacI (fragment): lac repressor; lacI; The lac repressor binds to the lac operator to inhibit transcription in E. coli. This inhibition can be relieved by adding lactose or isopropyl-β-D-thiogalactopyranoside (IPTG).
   8420..8441    +  protein_bind   CAP binding site: CAP binding activates transcription in the presence of cAMP. E. coli catabolite activator protein
   8456..8486    +  promoter       lac promoter: promoter for the E. coli lac operon
   8494..8510    +  protein_bind   lac operator: The lac repressor binds to the lac operator to inhibit transcription in E. coli. This inhibition can be relieved by adding lactose or isopropyl-β-D-thiogalactopyranoside (IPTG). lac repressor encoded by lacI
   8555..8573    +  promoter       T3 promoter: promoter for bacteriophage T3 RNA polymerase
>Addgene plasmid #142133 | TFORF2726 | addgene full sequence | sequence record 395730 | Addgene NGS Result
TTAATGTAGTCTTATGCAATACTCTTGTAGTCTTGCAACATGGTAACGATGAGTTAGCAACATGCCTTAC
AAGGAGAGAAAAAGCACCGTGCATGCCGATTGGTGGAAGTAAGGTGGTACGATCGTGCCTTATTAGGAAG
GCAACAGACGGGTCTGACATGGATTGGACGAACCACTGAATTGCCGCATTGCAGAGATATTGTATTTAAG
TGCCTAGCTCGATACATAAACGGGTCTCTCTGGTTAGACCAGATCTGAGCCTGGGAGCTCTCTGGCTAAC
TAGGGAACCCACTGCTTAAGCCTCAATAAAGCTTGCCTTGAGTGCTTCAAGTAGTGTGTGCCCGTCTGTT
GTGTGACTCTGGTAACTAGAGATCCCTCAGACCCTTTTAGTCAGTGTGGAAAATCTCTAGCAGTGGCGCC
CGAACAGGGACTTGAAAGCGAAAGGGAAACCAGAGGAGCTCTCTCGACGCAGGACTCGGCTTGCTGAAGC
GCGCACGGCAAGAGGCGAGGGGCGGCGACTGGTGAGTACGCCAAAAATTTTGACTAGCGGAGGCTAGAAG
GAGAGAGATGGGTGCGAGAGCGTCAGTATTAAGCGGGGGAGAATTAGATCGCGATGGGAAAAAATTCGGT
TAAGGCCAGGGGGAAAGAAAAAATATAAATTAAAACATATAGTATGGGCAAGCAGGGAGCTAGAACGATT
CGCAGTTAATCCTGGCCTGTTAGAAACATCAGAAGGCTGTAGACAAATACTGGGACAGCTACAACCATCC
CTTCAGACAGGATCAGAAGAACTTAGATCATTATATAATACAGTAGCAACCCTCTATTGTGTGCATCAAA
GGATAGAGATAAAAGACACCAAGGAAGCTTTAGACAAGATAGAGGAAGAGCAAAACAAAAGTAAGACCAC
CGCACAGCAAGCGGCCGCTGATCTTCAGACCTGGAGGAGGAGATATGAGGGACAATTGGAGAAGTGAATT
ATATAAATATAAAGTAGTAAAAATTGAACCATTAGGAGTAGCACCCACCAAGGCAAAGAGAAGAGTGGTG
CAGAGAGAAAAAAGAGCAGTGGGAATAGGAGCTTTGTTCCTTGGGTTCTTGGGAGCAGCAGGAAGCACTA
TGGGCGCAGCGTCAATGACGCTGACGGTACAGGCCAGACAATTATTGTCTGGTATAGTGCAGCAGCAGAA
CAATTTGCTGAGGGCTATTGAGGCGCAACAGCATCTGTTGCAACTCACAGTCTGGGGCATCAAGCAGCTC
CAGGCAAGAATCCTGGCTGTGGAAAGATACCTAAAGGATCAACAGCTCCTGGGGATTTGGGGTTGCTCTG
GAAAACTCATTTGCACCACTGCTGTGCCTTGGAATGCTAGTTGGAGTAATAAATCTCTGGAACAGATTTG
GAATCACACGACCTGGATGGAGTGGGACAGAGAAATTAACAATTACACAAGCTTAATACACTCCTTAATT
GAAGAATCGCAAAACCAGCAAGAAAAGAATGAACAAGAATTATTGGAATTAGATAAATGGGCAAGTTTGT
GGAATTGGTTTAACATAACAAATTGGCTGTGGTATATAAAATTATTCATAATGATAGTAGGAGGCTTGGT
AGGTTTAAGAATAGTTTTTGCTGTACTTTCTATAGTGAATAGAGTTAGGCAGGGATATTCACCATTATCG
TTTCAGACCCACCTCCCAACCCCGAGGGGACCCATGCATTGCATCTCAATTAGTCAGCAACCAGGTGTGG
AAAGTCCCCAGGCTCCCCAGCAGGCAGAAGTATGCAAAGCATGCGTCTCAATTAGTCAGCAACCATAGTC
CCGCCCCTAACTCCGCCCATCCCGCCCCTAACTCCGCCCAGTTCCGCCCATTCTCCGCCCCATGGCTGAC
TAATTTTTTTTATTTATGCAGAGGCCGAGGCCGCCTCGGCCTCTGAGCTATTCCAGAAGTAGTGAGGAGG
CTTTTTTGGAGGCCTAGGCTTTTGCAAAAAGCTTTCTAGAGGTACCACCGGAGCTTACCATGACCGAGTA
CAAGCCCACGGTGCGCCTCGCCACCCGCGACGACGTCCCCAGGGCCGTACGCACCCTCGCCGCCGCGTTC
GCCGACTACCCCGCCACGCGCCACACCGTCGATCCGGACCGCCACATCGAGCGGGTCACCGAGCTGCAAG
AACTCTTCCTCACGCGCGTCGGGCTCGACATCGGCAAGGTGTGGGTCGCGGACGACGGCGCCGCCGTGGC
GGTCTGGACCACGCCGGAGAGCGTCGAAGCGGGGGCGGTGTTCGCCGAGATCGGCCCGCGCATGGCCGAG
TTGAGCGGTTCCCGGCTGGCCGCGCAGCAACAGATGGAAGGCCTCCTGGCGCCGCACCGGCCCAAGGAGC
CCGCGTGGTTCCTGGCCACCGTCGGCGTCTCGCCCGACCACCAGGGCAAGGGTCTGGGCAGCGCCGTCGT
GCTCCCCGGAGTGGAGGCGGCCGAGCGCGCCGGGGTGCCCGCCTTCCTGGAGACCTCCGCGCCCCGCAAC
CTCCCCTTCTACGAGCGGCTCGGCTTCACCGTCACCGCCGACGTCGAGGTGCCCGAAGGACCGCGCACCT
GGTGCATGACCCGCAAGCCCGGTGCCAGTTAACGAATTCTAGATCTTGAGACAAATGGCAGTATTCATCC
ACAATTTTAAAAGAAAAGGGGGGATTGGGGGGTACAGTGCAGGGGAAAGAATAGTAGACATAATAGCAAC
AGACATACAAACTAAAGAATTACAAAAACAAATTACAAAAATTCAAAATTTTCGGGTTTATTACAGGGAC
AGCAGAGATCCACTTTGGCGCCGGCTCGAGGCCTGCAGGTGCAAAGATGGATAAAGTTTTAAACAGAGAG
GAATCTTTGCAGCTAATGGACCTTCTAGGTCTTGAAAGGAGTGGGAATTGGCTCCGGTGCCCGTCAGTGG
GCAGAGCGCACATCGCCCACAGTCCCCGAGAAGTTGGGGGGAGGGGTCGGCAATTGAACCGGTGCCTAGA
GAAGGTGGCGCGGGGTAAACTGGGAAAGTGATGTCGTGTACTGGCTCCGCCTTTTTCCCGAGGGTGGGGG
AGAACCGTATATAAGTGCAGTAGTCGCCGTGAACGTTCTTTTTCGCAACGGGTTTGCCGCCAGAACACAG
GTAAGTGCCGTGTGTGGTTCCCGCGGGCCTGGCCTCTTTACGGGTTATGGCCCTTGCGTGCCTTGAATTA
CTTCCACCTGGCTGCAGTACGTGATTCTTGATCCCGAGCTTCGGGTTGGAAGTGGGTGGGAGAGTTCGAG
GCCTTGCGCTTAAGGAGCCCCTTCGCCTCGTGCTTGAGTTGAGGCCTGGCCTGGGCGCTGGGGCCGCCGC
GTGCGAATCTGGTGGCACCTTCGCGCCTGTCTCGCTGCTTTCGATAAGTCTCTAGCCATTTAAAATTTTT
GATGACCTGCTGCGACGCTTTTTTTCTGGCAAGATAGTCTTGTAAATGCGGGCCAAGATCTGCACACTGG
TATTTCGGTTTTTGGGGCCGCGGGCGGCGACGGGGCCCGTGCGTCCCAGCGCACATGTTCGGCGAGGCGG
GGCCTGCGAGCGCGGCCACCGAGAATCGGACGGGGGTAGTCTCAAGCTGGCCGGCCTGCTCTGGTGCCTG
GCCTCGCGCCGCCGTGTATCGCCCCGCCCTGGGCGGCAAGGCTGGCCCGGTCGGCACCAGTTGCGTGAGC
GGAAAGATGGCCGCTTCCCGGCCCTGCTGCAGGGAGCTCAAAATGGAGGACGCGGCGCTCGGGAGAGCGG
GCGGGTGAGTCACCCACACAAAGGAAAAGGGCCTTTCCGTCCTCAGCCGTCGCTTCATGTGACTCCACGG
AGTACCGGGCGCCGTCCAGGCACCTCGATTAGTTCTCGAGCTTTTGGAGTACGTCGTCTTTAGGTTGGGG
GGAGGGGTTTTATGCGATGGAGTTTCCCCACACTGAGTGGGTGGAGACTGAAGTTAGGCCAGCTTGGCAC
TTGATGTAATTCTCCTTGGAATTTGCCCTTTTTGAGTTTGGATCTTGGTTCATTCTCAAGCCTCAGACAG
TGGTTCAAAGTTTTTTTCTTCCATTTCAGGTGTCGTGAGGCTAGCACCGCCACCATGAACAAATCCCAGG
GATCAGTTTCATTCACGGATGTGACTGTGGACTTTACCCAGGAGGAATGGGAACAACTGGACCCCTCTCA
GAGGATCCTATACATGGATGTGATGCTGGAGAATTATAGCAACTTACTTTCAGTGGGTAAGGACGGTTTT
CAGAAGTGTGGAAGGCTGATGACCAGATGGAGAGAGACCACAGAAACCCAGACGAGCAGGCGAGGCAATT
TTTAGTAATGAACTAGTCCGTAACTTGAAAGTATTTCGATTTCTTGGCTTTATATATCTTGTGGAAAGGA
CGACCTGTTCAATCGAATAGTTAGGATACGCGTTAAGTCGACAATCAACCTCTGGATTACAAAATTTGTG
AAAGATTGACTGGTATTCTTAACTATGTTGCTCCTTTTACGCTATGTGGATACGCTGCTTTAATGCCTTT
GTATCATGCTATTGCTTCCCGTATGGCTTTCATTTTCTCCTCCTTGTATAAATCCTGGTTGCTGTCTCTT
TATGAGGAGTTGTGGCCCGTTGTCAGGCAACGTGGCGTGGTGTGCACTGTGTTTGCTGACGCAACCCCCA
CTGGTTGGGGCATTGCCACCACCTGTCAGCTCCTTTCCGGGACTTTCGCTTTCCCCCTCCCTATTGCCAC
GGCGGAACTCATCGCCGCCTGCCTTGCCCGCTGCTGGACAGGGGCTCGGCTGTTGGGCACTGACAATTCC
GTGGTGTTGTCGGGGAAATCATCGTCCTTTCCTTGGCTGCTCGCCTGTGTTGCCACCTGGATTCTGCGCG
GGACGTCCTTCTGCTACGTCCCTTCGGCCCTCAATCCAGCGGACCTTCCTTCCCGCGGCCTGCTGCCGGC
TCTGCGGCCTCTTCCGCGTCTTCGCCTTCGCCCTCAGACGAGTCGGATCTCCCTTTGGGCCGCCTCCCCG
CGTCGACTTTAAGACCAATGACTTACAAGGCAGCTGTAGATCTTAGCCACTTTTTAAAAGAAAAGGGGGG
ACTGGAAGGGCTAATTCACTCCCAACGAAGACAAGATCTGCTTTTTGCTTGTACTGGGTCTCTCTGGTTA
GACCAGATCTGAGCCTGGGAGCTCTCTGGCTAACTAGGGAACCCACTGCTTAAGCCTCAATAAAGCTTGC
CTTGAGTGCTTCAAGTAGTGTGTGCCCGTCTGTTGTGTGACTCTGGTAACTAGAGATCCCTCAGACCCTT
TTAGTCAGTGTGGAAAATCTCTAGCAGTACGTATAGTAGTTCATGTCATCTTATTATTCAGTATTTATAA
CTTGCAAAGAAATGAATATCAGAGAGTGAGAGGAACTTGTTTATTGCAGCTTATAATGGTTACAAATAAA
GCAATAGCATCACAAATTTCACAAATAAAGCATTTTTTTCACTGCATTCTAGTTGTGGTTTGTCCAAACT
CATCAATGTATCTTATCATGTCTGGCTCTAGCTATCCCGCCCCTAACTCCGCCCATCCCGCCCCTAACTC
CGCCCAGTTCCGCCCATTCTCCGCCCCATGGCTGACTAATTTTTTTTATTTATGCAGAGGCCGAGGCCGC
CTCGGCCTCTGAGCTATTCCAGAAGTAGTGAGGAGGCTTTTTTGGAGGCCTAGGGACGTACCCAATTCGC
CCTATAGTGAGTCGTATTACGCGCGCTCACTGGCCGTCGTTTTACAACGTCGTGACTGGGAAAACCCTGG
CGTTACCCAACTTAATCGCCTTGCAGCACATCCCCCTTTCGCCAGCTGGCGTAATAGCGAAGAGGCCCGC
ACCGATCGCCCTTCCCAACAGTTGCGCAGCCTGAATGGCGAATGGG
[124 nt withheld, positions 5927-6050]
C
[91 nt withheld, positions 6052-6142]
A
[49 nt withheld, positions 6144-6192]
CCTTTGACGTTGGAGTCCACGTTCTTT
[37 nt withheld, positions 6220-6256]
ACCCTATCTCGGTCTATTCTTTTGATTTATAAGGGATTTTGCCGATTTCGGCCTATTGGTTAAAAAATGA
GCTGATTTAACAAAAATTTAACGCGAATTTTAACAAAATATTAACGCTTACAATTTAGGTGGCACTTTTC
GGGGAAATGTGCGCGGAACCCCTATTTGTTTATTTTTCTAAATACATTCAAATATGTATCCGCTCATGAG
ACAATAACCCTGATAAATGCTTCAATAATATTGAAAAAGGAAGAGTATGAGTATTCAACATTTCCGTGTC
GCCCTTATTCCCTTTTTTGCGGCATTTTGCCTTCCTGTTTTTGCTCACCCAGAAACGCTGGTGAAAGTAA
AAGATGCTGAAGATCAGTTGGGTGCACGAGTGGGTTACATCGAACTGGATCTCAACAGCGGTAAGATCCT
TGAGAGTTTTCGCCCCGAAGAACGTTTTCCAATGATGAGCACTTTTAAAGTTCTGCTATGTGGCGCGGTA
TTATCCCGTATTGACGCCGGGCAAGAGCAACTCGGTCGCCGCATACACTATTCTCAGAATGACTTGGTTG
AGTACTCACCAGTCACAGAAAAGCATCTTACGGATGGCATGACAGTAAGAGAATTATGCAGTGCTGCCAT
AACCATGAGTGATAACACTGCGGCCAACTTACTTCTGACAACGATCGGAGGACCGAAGGAGCTAACCGCT
TTTTTGCACAACATGGGGGATCATGTAACTCGCCTTGATCGTTGGGAACCGGAGCTGAATGAAGCCATAC
CAAACGACGAGCGTGACACCACGATGCCTGTAGCAATGGCAACAACGTTGCGCAAACTATTAACTGGCGA
ACTACTTACTCTAGCTTCCCGGCAACAATTAATAGACTGGATGGAGGCGGATAAAGTTGCAGGACCACTT
CTGCGCTCGGCCCTTCCGGCTGGCTGGTTTATTGCTGATAAATCTGGAGCCGGTGAGCGTGGGTCTCGCG
GTATCATTGCAGCACTGGGGCCAGATGGTAAGCCCTCCCGTATCGTAGTTATCTACACGACGGGGAGTCA
GGCAACTATGGATGAACGAAATAGACAGATCGCTGAGATAGGTGCCTCACTGATTAAGCATTGGTAACTG
TCAGACCAAGTTTACTCATATATACTTTAGATTGATTTAAAACTTCATTTTTAATTTAAAAGGATCTAGG
TGAAGATCCTTTTTGATAATCTCATGACCAAAATCCCTTAACGTGAGTTTTCGTTCCACTGAGCGTCAGA
CCCCGTAGAAAAGATCAAAGGATCTTCTTGAGATCCTTTTTTTCTGCGCGTAATCTGCTGCTTGCAAACA
AAAAAACCACCGCTACCAGCGGTGGTTTGTTTGCCGGATCAAGAGCTACCAACTCTTTTTCCGAAGGTAA
CTGGCTTCAGCAGAGCGCAGATACCAAATACTGTTCTTCTAGTGTAGCCGTAGTTAGGCCACCACTTCAA
GAACTCTGTAGCACCGCCTACATACCTCGCTCTGCTAATCCTGTTACCAGTGGCTGCTGCCAGTGGCGAT
AAGTCGTGTCTTACCGGGTTGGACTCAAGACGATAGTTACCGGATAAGGCGCAGCGGTCGGGCTGAACGG
GGGGTTCGTGCACACAGCCCAGCTTGGAGCGAACGACCTACACCGAACTGAGATACCTACAGCGTGAGCT
ATGAGAAAGCGCCACGCTTCCCGAAGGGAGAAAGGCGGACAGGTATCCGGTAAGCGGCAGGGTCGGAACA
GGAGAGCGCACGAGGGAGCTTCCAGGGGGAAACGCCTGGTATCTTTATAGTCCTGTCGGGTTTCGCCACC
TCTGACTTGAGCGTCGATTTTTGTGATGCTCGTCAGGGGGGCGGAGCCTATGGAAAAACGCCAGCAACGC
GGCCTTTTTACGGTTCCTGGCCTTTTGCTGGCCTTTTGCTCACATGTTCTTTCCTGCGTTATCCCCTGAT
TCTGTGGATAACCGTATTACCGCCTTTGAGTGAGCTGATACCGCTCGCCGCAGCCGAACGACCGAGCGCA
GCGAGTCAGTGAGCGAGGAAGCGGAAGAGCGCCCAATACGCAAACCGCCTCTCCCCGCGCGTTGGCCGAT
TCATTAATGCAGCTGGCACGACAGGTTTCCCGACTGGAAAGCGGGCAGTGAGCGCAACGCAATTAATGTG
AGTTAGCTCACTCATTAGGCACCCCAGGCTTTACACTTTATGCTTCCGGCTCGTATGTTGTGTGGAATTG
TGAGCGGATAACAATTTCACACAGGAAACAGCTATGACCATGATTACGCCAAGCGCGCAATTAACCCTCA
CTAAAGGGAACAAAAGCTGGAGCTGCAAGC
