>Addgene plasmid #142133 | TFORF2726 | depositor partial sequence | sequence record 278536 | Insert
ACCGCCACCATGAACAAATCCCAGGGATCAGTTTCATTCACGGATGTGACTGTGGACTTTACCCAGGAGG
AATGGGAACAACTGGACCCCTCTCAGAGGATCCTATACATGGATGTGATGCTGGAGAATTATAGCAACTT
ACTTTCAGTGGGTAAGGACGGTTTTCAGAAGTGTGGAAGGCTGATGACCAGATGGAGAGAGACCACAGAA
ACCCAGACGAGCAGGCGAGGCAATTTTTAGTAATGAACTAGTCCGTAACTTGAAAGTATTTCGATTTCTT
GGCTTTATATATCTTGTGGAAAGGACGACCTGTTCAATCGAATAGTTAGGAT
