>Addgene plasmid #142133 | TFORF2726 | depositor partial sequence | sequence record 278537 | Barcode
CCTGTTCAATCGAATAGTTAGGAT
